>Addgene plasmid #226485 | POC1544 | addgene full sequence | sequence record 463777 | Addgene NGS Result
CACTCTGTGGTGCAGTACCTCTCACGACTTGGTCTCGTTCACAGGTGTCACCCTTACACTCTCTGCCATG
ACCACCTTACGTGGGTGGGGCTGAGGTTGCCTTGACCAAGAAGTGCATCAGTTTAAAATGTAATAAAATA
GGCCGGGTATGGTGGCTCATGCTTGTAATCCCAGCACTTTGGGAGGCTGAGGCAGGCAGATCACCTGAGG
TCAGGAGTTTGAGACCAGCCTGGCCAACATGGCAAAATCCTGTCTCTATGAAAAATGCAAAAATTAGCCG
GGTATGGTGGTGCATGTGCCTCAGCTCCTGAGTAGCTGGGACTACAGGCACACGCCACCAGGCCCAGCTA
ATTTTTTGTATTTTTAGTAGAGACAGGGTTTCACCATGTTGATCAGGATGGTCTCGATCTCTTGACCTGA
TTTTCTCCATGTGGAGTAGGGGAGACCCCTTAGCCTGAGGCTGCCTCTGCCCACCCTCTGCACCTGGGAA
CTGCCACTGCCACAGCCACCATCTCCACACAGAACCTCCTGGAGAGGAAAGGGAAATTGGCTCAGGGAGA
AAGAGTAGGGCCTCGAATGGTGCAGAGGACACGACAACCCCAAGAAAGCTCCTGGAGGAGGTGCATGTGC
AAAGTGGACAGAGATGGCCATGTGTGCTCAGGACCCTCCCTGTTACAAGGGGTCTCCAAAGGGCTACACA
GGCAGGGCCCCCAGGCTGGGCCTCACAGCTGCCTTCATCCAGGCCCTTAGCATTCAGCACGTGATTCCCA
GCTCACCCCACCTGGATGCGCCCTAGTGAGTTCAAGAGACACAGAGACCGGGATGGGGACAGAGCAGGCG
CCGCAGCCCTCCCTGCTGCCCACTCGCCTCCCTGTGTGGGCTGAGTGCCGGCTCACCTCCCTGCTGAGTT
CCACTGACCCCCATTCCTCACCCCCAGCCTGAGCCAGATCCAGTGGGAAGAGACAGGTCCCTGCTCTCTG
CCCCTAACTTTTCTGGAAAAGGCCTCTCCAGTCACTCTTGCCCCTGCCGACTCTCACCTTCTTTCTGGTC
CTTGATATGAGCCAGGGTCATCCTGAGGTCCTTTCCGTTCCCTGTCAAGTCCCTGGTCTCTCTGTCCCAT
GTCTTATTTCCCAGCACGGGCTCTGGGGAAGAGGAAATCACAGGTGAAACTTCTTCCTGGGAGCGAGACC
AAGTCGTGAGAGGTACTGCACCACGAAGTGTGCGGCCGCCTTCAGCGGCCGCACGAATAAATACCTGTGA
CGGAAGATCACTTCGCAGAATAAATAAATCCTGGTGTCCCTGTTGATACCGGGAAGCCCTGGGCCAACTT
TTGGCGAAAATGAGACGTTGATCGGCACGTAAGAGGTTCCAACTTTCACCATAATGAAATAAGATCACTA
CCGGGCGTATTTTTTGAGTTATCGAGATTTTCAGGAGCTAAGGAAGCTAAAATGGAGAAAAAAATCACTG
GATATACCACCGTTGATATATCCCAATGGCATCGTAAAGAACATTTTGAGGCATTTCAGTCAGTTGCTCA
ATGTACCTATAACCAGACCGTTCAGCTGGATATTACGGCCTTTTTAAAGACCGTAAAGAAAAATAAGCAC
AAGTTTTATCCGGCCTTTATTCACATTCTTGCCCGCCTGATGAATGCTCATCCGGAGTTCCGTATGGCAA
TGAAAGACGGTGAGCTGGTGATATGGGATAGTGTTCACCCTTGTTACACCGTTTTCCATGAGCAAACTGA
AACGTTTTCATCGCTCTGGAGTGAATACCACGACGATTTCCGGCAGTTTCTACACATATATTCGCAAGAT
GTGGCGTGTTACGGTGAAAACCTGGCCTATTTCCCTAAAGGGTTTATTGAGAATATGTTTTTCGTCTCAG
CCAATCCCTGGGTGAGTTTCACCAGTTTTGATTTAAACGTGGCCAATATGGACAACTTCTTCGCCCCCGT
TTTCACCATGGGCAAATATTATACGCAAGGCGACAAGGTGCTGATGCCGCTGGCGATTCAGGTTCATCAT
GCCGTTTGTGATGGCTTCCATGTCGGCAGAATGCTTAATGAATTACAACAGTACTGCGATGAGTGGCAGG
GCGGGGCGTAAGAGCCTGTTTAATAAGATGATCTTCTTGAGATCGTTTTGGTCTGCGCGTAATCTCTTGC
TCTGAAAACGAAAAAACCGCCTTGCAGGGCGGTTTTTCGAAGGTTCTCTGAGCTACCAACTCTTTGAACC
GAGGTAACTGGCTTGGAGGAGCGCAGTCACCAAAACTTGTCCTTTCAGTTTAGCCTTAACCGGCGCATGA
CTTCAAGACTAACTCCTCTAAATCAATTACCAGTGGCTGCTGCCAGTGGTGCTTTTGCATGTCTTTCCGG
GTTGGACTCAAGACGATAGTTACCGGATAAGGCGCAGCGGTCGGACTGAACGGGGGGTTCGTGCATACAG
TCCAGCTTGGAGCGAACTGCCTACCCGGAACTGAGTGTCAGGCGTGGAATGAGACAAACGCGGCCATAAC
AGCGGAATGACACCGGTAAACCGAAAGGCAGGAACAGGAGAGCGCACGAGGGAGCCGCCAGGGGGAAACG
CCTGGTATCTTTATAGTCCTGTCGGGTTTCGCCACCACTGATTTGAGCGTCAGATTTCGTGATGCTTGTC
AGGGGGGCGGAGCCTATGGAAAAACGGCTTTGCCGCGGCCCTCTCACTTCCCTGTTAAGTATCTTCCTGG
CATCTTCCAGGAAATCTCCGCCCCGTTCGTAAGCCATTTCCGCTCGCCGCAGTCGAACGACCGAGCGTAG
CGAGTCAGTGAGCGAGGAAGCGGAATATATCCTGTATCACATATTCTGCTGACGCACCGGTGCAGCCTTT
TTTCTCCTGCCACATGAAGCACTTCACTGACACCCTCATCAGTGCCAACATAGTAAGCCAGTATACACTC
CGCTAGCGCGCAAGCGGCCGCA
Features (pLannotate 1.2.2; 7 found; start..end, strand, type, name):
    144..242     +  CDS            C8orf17 (fragment): MOST1_HUMAN - Experimental evidence at protein level: Swiss-Prot protein existence level 1. May be involved in cell survival, proliferation and progression of cancer cells. From Homo sapiens (Human).
   1036..1143    -  CDS            MICA (fragment): MICA_HUMAN - Also known as PERB11.1 From Homo sapiens (Human).
   1349..1451    +  promoter       cat promoter: promoter of the E. coli cat gene encoding chloramphenicol acetyltransferase
   1452..2108    +  CDS            cat: CAT_ECOLX - Experimental evidence at protein level: Swiss-Prot protein existence level 1. This enzyme is an effector of chloramphenicol resistance in bacteria. From Escherichia coli. This protein is used as a marker in many commonly used cloning vectors, such as pACYC184.
   2137..2682    +  rep_origin     p15A ori: Plasmids containing the medium-copy-number p15A origin of replication can be propagated in E. coli cells that contain a second plasmid with the ColE1 origin.
   2770..2825    +  rep_origin     RSF ori (fragment): Plasmids containing the RSF 1030 origin of replication can be propagated in E. coli cells that contain additional plasmids with compatible origins.
   2924..2945    -  misc_feature   bom (fragment): basis of mobility region from pBR322
