[The description below was written by a language model from this plasmid's Addgene catalogue record and pLannotate feature annotations shown in this document.]
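Description:
POC1544 (also designated pMOLC360_VL_I10) is a small bacterial cloning plasmid of about 3 kb that serves as a donor, or "part", vector in the UniClo system for scarless hierarchical DNA assembly. It is built on the self-made pMXLC backbone of roughly 1.8 kb. That backbone carries a chloramphenicol acetyltransferase gene under its native cat promoter for chloramphenicol selection, and a p15A origin of replication, which is consistent with the catalogue listing it as low copy. The automated annotation also picks up short fragments resembling the RSF origin and the pBR322 bom region. These are partial matches close to the origin and probably do not represent separate functional elements.

The payload is a 1138 bp human DNA fragment named I10, described as a modified piece of the MICA gene and flanked by BsaI recognition sites. The feature table detects only a short MICA coding fragment on the reverse strand. It also reports a small hit to C8orf17, which may be an incidental similarity within the genomic-type sequence. Although the plasmid is catalogued as a bacterial expression vector, no promoter driving the insert is annotated, and the fragment appears to act as assembly cargo, not as an expressed gene.

According to the record, I10 is meant to be released and assembled into the recipient vector POC1520 (pMOBK360_VR) using site-selective methylation protection. In this strategy, methylation of chosen type IIS sites blocks their cleavage, so the same enzyme can be reused across successive assembly rounds without constraining the sequence being assembled. The depositor's comments recommend the DH10B strain, while the catalogue lists DH5alpha as the growth strain.
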