Addgene plasmid #226485: POC1544
Purpose: pMOLC360_VL_I10 (Chloramphenicol R) containing the insert I10 to be assembled in POC1520 (pMOBK360_VR) using the site-selective methylation protection
Depositing lab: Christopher A. O'Callaghan. Depositing organization: University of Oxford. Publication: UniClo: scarless hierarchical DNA assembly without sequence constraint. Flores-Fernandez CN, Lin D, Robins K, O'Callaghan CA. Nucleic Acids Res. 2025 Jun 20;53(12):gkaf548. doi: 10.1093/nar/gkaf548. PubMed 40548934.
Backbone
  Vector backbone: pMXLC
  Backbone manufacturer: Self-made
  Backbone size w/o insert (bp): 1824
  Total vector size (bp): 2962
  Vector type: Bacterial Expression
Growth in bacteria
  Bacterial resistance: Chloramphenicol, 25 μg/mL
  Growth temperature: 37°C
  Growth strain: DH5alpha
  Copy number: Low Copy
Gene/Insert
  Gene/Insert name: DNA fragment flanked by BsaI sites (alt name: MICA gene fragment modified)
  Species: H. sapiens (human)
  Insert size (bp): 1138
Terms and licenses: Academic/Nonprofit Terms; Industry Terms: Not Available to Industry
Depositor comments: The DH10B strain should be used for expression of this plasmid.
How to cite: POC1544 was a gift from Christopher A. O'Callaghan (Addgene plasmid # 226485 ; http://n2t.net/addgene:226485 ; RRID:Addgene_226485)
